>Addgene plasmid #161342 | pDONR221-SLCO1A2_STOP | addgene full sequence | sequence record 381240 | Addgene NGS Result
CTTTCCTGCGTTATCCCCTGATTCTGTGGATAACCGTATTACCGCCTTTGAGTGAGCTGATACCGCTCGC
CGCAGCCGAACGACCGAGCGCAGCGAGTCAGTGAGCGAGGAAGCGGAAGAGCGCCCAATACGCAAACCGC
CTCTCCCCGCGCGTTGGCCGATTCATTAATGCAGCTGGCACGACAGGTTTCCCGACTGGAAAGCGGGCAG
TGAGCGCAACGCAATTAATACGCGTACCGCTAGCCAGGAAGAGTTTGTAGAAACGCAAAAAGGCCATCCG
TCAGGATGGCCTTCTGCTTAGTTTGATGCCTGGCAGTTTATGGCGGGCGTCCTGCCCGCCACCCTCCGGG
CCGTTGCTTCACAACGTTCAAATCCGCTCCCGGCGGATTTGTCCTACTCAGGAGAGCGTTCACCGACAAA
CAACAGATAAAACGAAAGGCCCAGTCTTCCGACTGAGCCTTTCGTTTTATTTGATGCCTGGCAGTTCCCT
ACTCTCGCGTTAACGCTAGCATGGATGTTTTCCCAGTCACGACGTTGTAAAACGACGGCCAGTCTTAAGC
TCGGGCCCCAAATAATGATTTTATTTTGACTGATAGTGACCTGTTCGTTGCAACACATTGATGAGCAATG
CTTTTTTATAATGCCAACTTTGTACAAAAAAGCAGGCTCCACCATGGGCGAGACAGAGAAGCGGATCGAG
ACCCACCGGATCAGATGCCTGTCCAAGCTGAAGATGTTTCTGCTGGCCATCACATGTGCCTTCGTGTCTA
AGACCCTGAGCGGCTCCTACATGAACAGCATGCTGACACAGATCGAGAGGCAGTTTAATATCCCCACCAG
CCTGGTGGGCTTTATCAACGGCTCCTTCGAGATCGGCAATCTGCTGCTGATCATCTTCGTGAGCTATTTC
GGCACAAAGCTGCACCGCCCCATCATGATCGGAATCGGATGCGTGGTCATGGGACTGGGCTGTTTTCTGA
AGAGCCTGCCTCACTTCCTGATGAACCAGTACGAGTATGAGTCTACCGTGTCTGTGAGCGGCAACCTGAG
CTCCAATAGCTTCCTGTGCATGGAGAATGGCACACAGATCCTGCGGCCCACCCAGGATCCTTCTGAGTGT
ACAAAGGAGGTGAAGAGCCTGATGTGGGTTTATGTACTCGTTGGCAACATCGTGAGAGGCATGGGCGAGA
CCCCTATCCTGCCACTGGGCATCAGCTACATCGAGGACTTTGCCAAGTTCGAGAATTCCCCTCTGTATAT
CGGACTGGTGGAGACCGGAGCAATCATCGGACCACTGATCGGACTGCTGCTGGCAAGCTTTTGCGCCAAC
GTGTACGTGGATACAGGCTTCGTGAATACCGACGATCTGATCATCACCCCAACAGACACCAGATGGGTGG
GCGCCTGGTGGTTTGGCTTCCTGATCTGTGCCGGCGTGAACGTGCTGACAGCCATCCCCTTCTTTTTCCT
GCCAAACACACTGCCCAAGGAGGGCCTGGAGACCAATGCCGATATCATCAAGAACGAGAATGAGGACAAG
CAGAAGGAGGAGGTGAAGAAGGAGAAGTACGGCATCACCAAGGATTTTCTGCCCTTCATGAAGTCCCTGT
CTTGCAACCCTATCTATATGCTGTTTATCCTGGTGTCCGTGATCCAGTTTAACGCCTTCGTGAATATGAT
CTCTTTCATGCCCAAGTACCTGGAGCAGCAGTATGGCATCTCTAGCTCCGACGCCATCTTTCTGATGGGC
ATCTACAATCTGCCCCCTATCTGCATCGGCTATATCATCGGCGGCCTGATCATGAAGAAGTTCAAGATCA
CCGTGAAGCAGGCAGCACACATCGGATGCTGGCTGTCCCTGCTGGAGTACCTGCTGTATTTTCTGTCTTT
CCTGATGACATGTGAGAACTCTAGCGTGGTGGGCATCAATACCTCCTACGAGGGCATCCCTCAGGATCTG
TATGTGGAGAACGACATCTTTGCCGATTGCAACGTGGACTGCAATTGTCCTAGCAAGATCTGGGACCCCG
TGTGCGGCAACAATGGACTGAGCTACCTGTCCGCCTGCCTGGCAGGATGTGAGACATCCATCGGCACCGG
CATCAACATGGTGTTCCAGAATTGCTCCTGTATCCAGACCTCTGGCAATTCCTCTGCCGTGCTGGGCCTG
TGCGATAAGGGCCCTGACTGTTCCCTGATGCTGCAGTATTTTCTGATCCTGTCCGCCATGAGCTCCTTCA
TCTACTCTCTGGCCGCCATCCCAGGCTATATGGTGCTGCTGAGGTGCATGAAGTCTGAGGAGAAGAGCCT
GGGCGTGGGCCTGCACACATTTTGTACCCGCGTGTTCGCAGGAATCCCAGCACCAATCTACTTCGGCGCC
CTGATGGATAGCACATGCCTGCACTGGGGCACCCTGAAGTGCGGAGAGAGCGGAGCCTGTAGGATCTATG
ACTCCACCACATTTCGCTACATCTATCTGGGACTGCCAGCCGCCCTGAGGGGATCTAGCTTCGTGCCCGC
CCTGATCATCCTGATCCTGCTGAGAAAGTGCCACCTGCCAGGAGAGAACGCATCCTCTGGAACAGAGCTG
ATCGAGACCAAGGTGAAGGGCAAGGAGAATGAGTGTAAGGATATCTACCAGAAGAGCACAGTGCTGAAGG
ACGATGAGCTGAAGACCAAGCTGTAAGACCCAGCTTTCTTGTACAAAGTTGGCATTATAAGAAAGCATTG
CTTATCAATTTGTTGCAACGAACAGGTCACTATCAGTCAAAATAAAATCATTATTTGCCATCCAGCTGAT
ATCCCCTATAGTGAGTCGTATTACATGGTCATAGCTGTTTCCTGGCAGCTCTGGCCCGTGTCTCAAAATC
TCTGATGTTACATTGCACAAGATAAAAATATATCATCATGAACAATAAAACTGTCTGCTTACATAAACAG
TAATACAAGGGGTGTTATGAGCCATATTCAACGGGAAACGTCGAGGCCGCGATTAAATTCCAACATGGAT
GCTGATTTATATGGGTATAAATGGGCTCGCGATAATGTCGGGCAATCAGGTGCGACAATCTATCGCTTGT
ATGGGAAGCCCGATGCGCCAGAGTTGTTTCTGAAACATGGCAAAGGTAGCGTTGCCAATGATGTTACAGA
TGAGATGGTCAGACTAAACTGGCTGACGGAATTTATGCCTCTTCCGACCATCAAGCATTTTATCCGTACT
CCTGATGATGCATGGTTACTCACCACTGCGATCCCCGGAAAAACAGCATTCCAGGTATTAGAAGAATATC
CTGATTCAGGTGAAAATATTGTTGATGCGCTGGCAGTGTTCCTGCGCCGGTTGCATTCGATTCCTGTTTG
TAATTGTCCTTTTAACAGCGATCGCGTATTTCGTCTCGCTCAGGCGCAATCACGAATGAATAACGGTTTG
GTTGATGCGAGTGATTTTGATGACGAGCGTAATGGCTGGCCTGTTGAACAAGTCTGGAAAGAAATGCATA
AACTTTTGCCATTCTCACCGGATTCAGTCGTCACTCATGGTGATTTCTCACTTGATAACCTTATTTTTGA
CGAGGGGAAATTAATAGGTTGTATTGATGTTGGACGAGTCGGAATCGCAGACCGATACCAGGATCTTGCC
ATCCTATGGAACTGCCTCGGTGAGTTTTCTCCTTCATTACAGAAACGGCTTTTTCAAAAATATGGTATTG
ATAATCCTGATATGAATAAATTGCAGTTTCATTTGATGCTCGATGAGTTTTTCTAATCAGAATTGGTTAA
TTGGTTGTAACACTGGCAGAGCATTACGCTGACTTGACGGGACGGCGCAAGCTCATGACCAAAATCCCTT
AACGTGAGTTACGCGTCGTTCCACTGAGCGTCAGACCCCGTAGAAAAGATCAAAGGATCTTCTTGAGATC
CTTTTTTTCTGCGCGTAATCTGCTGCTTGCAAACAAAAAAACCACCGCTACCAGCGGTGGTTTGTTTGCC
GGATCAAGAGCTACCAACTCTTTTTCCGAAGGTAACTGGCTTCAGCAGAGCGCAGATACCAAATACTGTT
CTTCTAGTGTAGCCGTAGTTAGGCCACCACTTCAAGAACTCTGTAGCACCGCCTACATACCTCGCTCTGC
TAATCCTGTTACCAGTGGCTGCTGCCAGTGGCGATAAGTCGTGTCTTACCGGGTTGGACTCAAGACGATA
GTTACCGGATAAGGCGCAGCGGTCGGGCTGAACGGGGGGTTCGTGCACACAGCCCAGCTTGGAGCGAACG
ACCTACACCGAACTGAGATACCTACAGCGTGAGCTATGAGAAAGCGCCACGCTTCCCGAAGGGAGAAAGG
CGGACAGGTATCCGGTAAGCGGCAGGGTCGGAACAGGAGAGCGCACGAGGGAGCTTCCAGGGGGAAACGC
CTGGTATCTTTATAGTCCTGTCGGGTTTCGCCACCTCTGACTTGAGCGTCGATTTTTGTGATGCTCGTCA
GGGGGGCGGAGCCTATGGAAAAACGCCAGCAACGCGGCCTTTTTACGGTTCCTGGCCTTTTGCTGGCCTT
TTGCTCACATGTT
Features (pLannotate 1.2.2; 10 found; start..end, strand, type, name):
    121..213     +  CDS            lacI (fragment): lac repressor; lacI; The lac repressor binds to the lac operator to inhibit transcription in E. coli. This inhibition can be relieved by adding lactose or isopropyl-β-D-thiogalactopyranoside (IPTG).
    268..295     -  terminator     rrnB T2 terminator: transcription terminator T2 from the E. coli rrnB gene
    427..470     +  terminator     rrnB T1 terminator: Escherichia coli rrnB; transcription terminator T1 from the E. coli rrnB gene
    517..553     -  CDS            lacZα (fragment): LacZα fragment of β-galactosidase; lacZ fragment
    569..668     +  protein_bind   attL1: mutant version of attL; recombination site for the Gateway® LR reaction LR Clonase™
    674..2683    +  CDS            SLCO1A2: SO1A2_HUMAN - Also known as OATP, OATP1, OATP1A2, SLC21A3. Experimental evidence at transcript level: Swiss-Prot protein existence level 2. Mediates the Na(+)-independent transport of organic anions such as sulfobromophthalein (BSP) and conjugated (taurocholate) and unconjugated (cholate) bile acids (By similarity). Selectively inhibited by the grapefruit juice component naringin. From Homo sapiens (Human).
   2688..2787    -  protein_bind   attL2: mutant version of attL; recombination site for the Gateway® LR reaction LR Clonase™
   2805..2823    -  promoter       T7 promoter: promoter for bacteriophage T7 RNA polymerase
   2957..3766    +  CDS            KanR: aminoglycoside phosphotransferase; aph(3')-Ia; confers resistance to kanamycin in bacteria or G418 (Geneticin®) in eukaryotes
   3913..4501    +  rep_origin     ori: high-copy-number ColE1/pMB1/pBR322/pUC origin of replication
