[The description below was written by a language model from this plasmid's Addgene catalogue record and pLannotate feature annotations shown in this document.]
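Description:
pDONR221-SLCO1A2_STOP is a Gateway entry clone built on the pDONR221 backbone, carrying a codon-optimized open reading frame for human SLCO1A2 (also known as OATP1A2, OATP-A or SLC21A3). This gene encodes an organic anion transporting polypeptide of the solute carrier superfamily that mediates sodium-independent uptake of organic anions, including bile acids. The plasmid is about 4.6 kb and is propagated in E. coli at high copy from a ColE1/pUC-type origin, with selection by kanamycin through an aminoglycoside phosphotransferase (KanR) gene. Although the catalogue lists the vector type as mammalian expression, the feature table shows no eukaryotic promoter or polyadenylation signal, so the plasmid serves as a shuttle for the ORF rather than as an expression vector.

The roughly 2 kb SLCO1A2 coding sequence lies between attL1 and attL2 sites, which allow directional transfer into any attR-containing destination vector through an LR Clonase reaction. The destination vector supplies the promoter, tags and host-specific elements. Because this version keeps a stop codon at the end of the ORF, it suits expression of the untagged protein or N-terminal fusions. C-terminal fusions need the companion clone without the stop codon, which the depositor notes is available separately. Upstream rrnB T1 and T2 terminators insulate the insert from read-through transcription in bacteria. A T7 promoter lies just outside attL2, oriented toward the insert on the opposite strand. The short lacI and lacZα fragments annotated near the terminators are backbone remnants, and M13 primer sites flank the cassette for sequence verification. The clone belongs to a consortium collection of SLC transporter ORFs assembled to support functional and drug-discovery studies of this protein family.
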