Addgene plasmid #161342: pDONR221-SLCO1A2_STOP
Purpose: Gateway entry clone with codon-optimized ORF sequence for subcloning into custom expression vectors. Contains a STOP codon at the end of the codon-optimized ORF sequence.
Depositing lab: RESOLUTE Consortium & Giulio Superti-Furga. Depositing organization: CeMM Research Center for Molecular Medicine. Publication: The RESOLUTE consortium: unlocking SLC transporters for drug discovery. Superti-Furga G, Lackner D, Wiedmer T, Ingles-Prieto A, Barbosa B, Girardi E, Goldmann U, Gurtl B, Klavins K, Klimek C, Lindinger S, Lineiro-Retes E, Muller AC, Onstein S, Redinger G, Reil D, Sedlyarov V, Wolf G, Crawford M, Everley R, ... Steppan CM. Nat Rev Drug Discov. 2020 Jul;19(7):429-430. doi: 10.1038/d41573-020-00056-6. PubMed 32265506.
Backbone
  Vector backbone: pDONR221
  Backbone manufacturer: ThermoFisher Scientific
  Backbone size w/o insert (bp): 2550
  Vector type: Mammalian Expression
Growth in bacteria
  Bacterial resistance: Kanamycin, 50 μg/mL
  Growth temperature: 37°C
  Growth strain: NEB Stable
  Copy number: High Copy
Gene/Insert
  Gene/Insert name: SLCO1A2 (alt name: OATP, OATP1A2, OATP-A, SLC21A3)
  Species: H. sapiens (human)
  Insert size (bp): 2013
  Entrez Gene: SLCO1A2 (a.k.a. OATP, OATP-A, OATP1A2, SLC21A3)
  Cloning method: Gateway Cloning
  Sequencing primers: 5′ M13-fwd; 3′ M13-rev
Terms and licenses: Academic/Nonprofit Terms; Industry Terms
Depositor comments: This plasmid contains a STOP codon at the end of the codon-optimized ORF. For the version of this plasmid that does not contain a STOP codon, please see Addgene plasmid 132176 For more information on the full Resolute plasmid collection, please see www.addgene.org/depositor-collections/re-solute/. Please provide your feedback on this plasmid to the RESOLUTE consortium by filling out their RESOLUTE repository feedback form: https://forms.office.com/Pages/ResponsePage.aspx?id=0e05yklzmkS7rjFGQL4N7z4feCLQvEJAmVcOCM_u885UN1JJRko0Ukg4TVQwNTZLOUxPQVJWT1NHUCQlQCN0PWcu
How to cite: pDONR221-SLCO1A2_STOP was a gift from RESOLUTE Consortium & Giulio Superti-Furga (Addgene plasmid # 161342 ; http://n2t.net/addgene:161342 ; RRID:Addgene_161342)
