>Addgene plasmid #161342 | pDONR221-SLCO1A2_STOP | depositor partial sequence | sequence record 312619 | Codon-optimized ORF of SLCO1A2
ATGGGCGAGACAGAGAAGCGGATCGAGACCCACCGGATCAGATGCCTGTCCAAGCTGAAGATGTTTCTGC
TGGCCATCACATGTGCCTTCGTGTCTAAGACCCTGAGCGGCTCCTACATGAACAGCATGCTGACACAGAT
CGAGAGGCAGTTTAATATCCCCACCAGCCTGGTGGGCTTTATCAACGGCTCCTTCGAGATCGGCAATCTG
CTGCTGATCATCTTCGTGAGCTATTTCGGCACAAAGCTGCACCGCCCCATCATGATCGGAATCGGATGCG
TGGTCATGGGACTGGGCTGTTTTCTGAAGAGCCTGCCTCACTTCCTGATGAACCAGTACGAGTATGAGTC
TACCGTGTCTGTGAGCGGCAACCTGAGCTCCAATAGCTTCCTGTGCATGGAGAATGGCACACAGATCCTG
CGGCCCACCCAGGATCCTTCTGAGTGTACAAAGGAGGTGAAGAGCCTGATGTGGGTTTATGTACTCGTTG
GCAACATCGTGAGAGGCATGGGCGAGACCCCTATCCTGCCACTGGGCATCAGCTACATCGAGGACTTTGC
CAAGTTCGAGAATTCCCCTCTGTATATCGGACTGGTGGAGACCGGAGCAATCATCGGACCACTGATCGGA
CTGCTGCTGGCAAGCTTTTGCGCCAACGTGTACGTGGATACAGGCTTCGTGAATACCGACGATCTGATCA
TCACCCCAACAGACACCAGATGGGTGGGCGCCTGGTGGTTTGGCTTCCTGATCTGTGCCGGCGTGAACGT
GCTGACAGCCATCCCCTTCTTTTTCCTGCCAAACACACTGCCCAAGGAGGGCCTGGAGACCAATGCCGAT
ATCATCAAGAACGAGAATGAGGACAAGCAGAAGGAGGAGGTGAAGAAGGAGAAGTACGGCATCACCAAGG
ATTTTCTGCCCTTCATGAAGTCCCTGTCTTGCAACCCTATCTATATGCTGTTTATCCTGGTGTCCGTGAT
CCAGTTTAACGCCTTCGTGAATATGATCTCTTTCATGCCCAAGTACCTGGAGCAGCAGTATGGCATCTCT
AGCTCCGACGCCATCTTTCTGATGGGCATCTACAATCTGCCCCCTATCTGCATCGGCTATATCATCGGCG
GCCTGATCATGAAGAAGTTCAAGATCACCGTGAAGCAGGCAGCACACATCGGATGCTGGCTGTCCCTGCT
GGAGTACCTGCTGTATTTTCTGTCTTTCCTGATGACATGTGAGAACTCTAGCGTGGTGGGCATCAATACC
TCCTACGAGGGCATCCCTCAGGATCTGTATGTGGAGAACGACATCTTTGCCGATTGCAACGTGGACTGCA
ATTGTCCTAGCAAGATCTGGGACCCCGTGTGCGGCAACAATGGACTGAGCTACCTGTCCGCCTGCCTGGC
AGGATGTGAGACATCCATCGGCACCGGCATCAACATGGTGTTCCAGAATTGCTCCTGTATCCAGACCTCT
GGCAATTCCTCTGCCGTGCTGGGCCTGTGCGATAAGGGCCCTGACTGTTCCCTGATGCTGCAGTATTTTC
TGATCCTGTCCGCCATGAGCTCCTTCATCTACTCTCTGGCCGCCATCCCAGGCTATATGGTGCTGCTGAG
GTGCATGAAGTCTGAGGAGAAGAGCCTGGGCGTGGGCCTGCACACATTTTGTACCCGCGTGTTCGCAGGA
ATCCCAGCACCAATCTACTTCGGCGCCCTGATGGATAGCACATGCCTGCACTGGGGCACCCTGAAGTGCG
GAGAGAGCGGAGCCTGTAGGATCTATGACTCCACCACATTTCGCTACATCTATCTGGGACTGCCAGCCGC
CCTGAGGGGATCTAGCTTCGTGCCCGCCCTGATCATCCTGATCCTGCTGAGAAAGTGCCACCTGCCAGGA
GAGAACGCATCCTCTGGAACAGAGCTGATCGAGACCAAGGTGAAGGGCAAGGAGAATGAGTGTAAGGATA
TCTACCAGAAGAGCACAGTGCTGAAGGACGATGAGCTGAAGACCAAGCTGTAA
